>Addgene plasmid #135253 | p667-UBC-BRSK2-V5-TurboID_IDG-K | addgene full sequence | sequence record 269091 | Addgene NGS Result
TAATGTGAGTTAGCTCACTCATTAGGCACCCCAGGCTTTACACTTTATGCTTCCGGCTCGTATGTTGTGT
GGAATTGTGAGCGGATAACAATTTCACACAGGAAACAGCTATGACCATGATTACGCCAAGCGCGCAATTA
ACCCTCACTAAAGGGAACAAAAGCTGGAGCTGCAAGCTTAATGTAGTCTTATGCAATACTCTTGTAGTCT
TGCAACATGGTAACGATGAGTTAGCAACATGCCTTACAAGGAGAGAAAAAGCACCGTGCATGCCGATTGG
TGGAAGTAAGGTGGTACGATCGTGCCTTATTAGGAAGGCAACAGACGGGTCTGACATGGATTGGACGAAC
CACTGAATTGCCGCATTGCAGAGATATTGTATTTAAGTGCCTAGCTCGATACATAAACGGGTCTCTCTGG
TTAGACCAGATCTGAGCCTGGGAGCTCTCTGGCTAACTAGGGAACCCACTGCTTAAGCCTCAATAAAGCT
TGCCTTGAGTGCTTCAAGTAGTGTGTGCCCGTCTGTTGTGTGACTCTGGTAACTAGAGATCCCTCAGACC
CTTTTAGTCAGTGTGGAAAATCTCTAGCAGTGGCGCCCGAACAGGGACTTGAAAGCGAAAGGGAAACCAG
AGGAGCTCTCTCGACGCAGGACTCGGCTTGCTGAAGCGCGCACGGCAAGAGGCGAGGGGCGGCGACTGGT
GAGTACGCCAAAAATTTTGACTAGCGGAGGCTAGAAGGAGAGAGATGGGTGCGAGAGCGTCAGTATTAAG
CGGGGGAGAATTAGATCGCGATGGGAAAAAATTCGGTTAAGGCCAGGGGGAAAGAAAAAATATAAATTAA
AACATATAGTATGGGCAAGCAGGGAGCTAGAACGATTCGCAGTTAATCCTGGCCTGTTAGAAACATCAGA
AGGCTGTAGACAAATACTGGGACAGCTACAACCATCCCTTCAGACAGGATCAGAAGAACTTAGATCATTA
TATAATACAGTAGCAACCCTCTATTGTGTGCATCAAAGGATAGAGATAAAAGACACCAAGGAAGCTTTAG
ACAAGATAGAGGAAGAGCAAAACAAAAGTAAGACCACCGCACAGCAAGCGGCCGCTGATCTTCAGACCTG
GAGGAGGAGATATGAGGGACAATTGGAGAAGTGAATTATATAAATATAAAGTAGTAAAAATTGAACCATT
AGGAGTAGCACCCACCAAGGCAAAGAGAAGAGTGGTGCAGAGAGAAAAAAGAGCAGTGGGAATAGGAGCT
TTGTTCCTTGGGTTCTTGGGAGCAGCAGGAAGCACTATGGGCGCAGCGTCAATGACGCTGACGGTACAGG
CCAGACAATTATTGTCTGGTATAGTGCAGCAGCAGAACAATTTGCTGAGGGCTATTGAGGCGCAACAGCA
TCTGTTGCAACTCACAGTCTGGGGCATCAAGCAGCTCCAGGCAAGAATCCTGGCTGTGGAAAGATACCTA
AAGGATCAACAGCTCCTGGGGATTTGGGGTTGCTCTGGAAAACTCATTTGCACCACTGCTGTGCCTTGGA
ATGCTAGTTGGAGTAATAAATCTCTGGAACAGATTTGGAATCACACGACCTGGATGGAGTGGGACAGAGA
AATTAACAATTACACAAGCTTAATACACTCCTTAATTGAAGAATCGCAAAACCAGCAAGAAAAGAATGAA
CAAGAATTATTGGAATTAGATAAATGGGCAAGTTTGTGGAATTGGTTTAACATAACAAATTGGCTGTGGT
ATATAAAATTATTCATAATGATAGTAGGAGGCTTGGTAGGTTTAAGAATAGTTTTTGCTGTACTTTCTAT
AGTGAATAGAGTTAGGCAGGGATATTCACCATTATCGTTTCAGACCCACCTCCCAACCCCGAGGGGACCC
GACAGGCCCGAAGGAATAGAAGAAGAAGGTGGAGAGAGAGACAGAGACAGATCCATTCGATTAGTGAACG
GATCTCGACGGTATCGGTTAACTTTTAAAAGAAAAGGGGGGATTGGGGGGTACAGTGCAGGGGAAAGAAT
AGTAGACATAATAGCAACAGACATACAAACTAAAGAATTACAAAAACAAATTACAAAATTCAAAATTTTA
TCGTCCAGTGTGGTGGAATTCTGCAGATATCAACTTTGTATAGAAAAGTTGGCCTCCGCGCCGGGTTTTG
GCGCCTCCCGCGGGCGCCCCCCTCCTCACGGCGAGCGCTGCCACGTCAGACGAAGGGCGCAGCGAGCGTC
CTGATCCTTCCGCCCGGACGCTCAGGACAGCGGCCCGCTGCTCATAAGACTCGGCCTTAGAACCCCAGTA
TCAGCAGAAGGACATTTTAGGACGGGACTTGGGTGACTCTAGGGCACTGGTTTTCTTTCCAGAGAGCGGA
ACAGGCGAGGAAAAGTAGTCCCTTCTCGGCGATTCTGCGGAGGGATCTCCGTGGGGCGGTGAACGCCGAT
GATTATATAAGGACGCGCCGGGTGTGGCACAGCTAGTTCCGTCGCAGCCGGGATTTGGGTCGCGGTTCTT
GTTTGTGGATCGCTGTGATCGTCACTTGGTGAGTAGCGGGCTGCTGGGCTGGCCGGGGCTTTCGTGGCCG
CCGGGCCGCTCGGTGGGACGGAAGCGTGTGGAGAGACCGCCAAGGGCTGTAGTCTGGGTCCGCGAGCAAG
GTTGCCCTGAACTGGGGGTTGGGGGGAGCGCAGCAAAATGGCGGCTGTTCCCGAGTCTTGAATGGAAGAC
GCTTGTGAGGCGGGCTGTGAGGTCGTTGAAACAAGGTGGGGGGCATGGTGGGCGGCAAGAACCCAAGGTC
TTGAGGCCTTCGCTAATGCGGGAAAGCTCTTATTCGGGTGAGATGGGCTGGGGCACCATCTGGGGACCCT
GACGTGAAGTTTGTCACTGACTGGAGAACTCGGTTTGTCGTCTGTTGCGGGGGCGGCAGTTATGGCGGTG
CCGTTGGGCAGTGCACCCGTACCTTTGGGAGCGCGCGCCCTCGTCGTGTCGTGACGTCACCCGTTCTGTT
GGCTTATAATGCAGGGTGGGGCCACCTGCCGGTAGGTGTGCGGTAGGCTTTTCTCCGTCGCAGGACGCAG
GGTTCGGGCCTAGGGTAGGCTCTCCTGAATCGACAGGCGCCGGACCTCTGGTGAGGGGAGGGATAAGTGA
GGCGTCAGTTTCTTTGGTCGGTTTTATGTACCTATCTTCTTAAGTAGCTGAAGCTCCGGTTTTGAACTAT
GCGCTCGGGGTTGGCGAGTGTGTTTTGTGAAGTTTTTTAGGCACCTTTTGAAATGTAATCATTTGGGTCA
ATATGTAATTTTCAGTGTTAGACTAGTAAATTGTCCGCTAAATTCTGGCCGTTTTTGGCTTTTTTGTTAG
ACGCAACTTTGTACAAAAAAGCAGAAGGGCCGTCAAGGCCCACCATGACATCGACGGGGAAGGACGGCGG
CGCGCAGCACGCGCAGTATGTTGGGCCCTACCGGCTGGAGAAGACGCTGGGCAAGGGGCAGACAGGTCTG
GTGAAGCTGGGGGTTCACTGCGTCACCTGCCAGAAGGTGGCCATCAAGATCGTCAACCGTGAGAAGCTCA
GCGAGTCGGTGCTGATGAAGGTGGAGCGGGAGATCGCGATCCTGAAGCTCATTGAGCACCCCCACGTCCT
AAAGCTGCACGACGTTTATGAAAACAAAAAATATTTGTACCTGGTGCTAGAACACGTGTCAGGTGGTGAG
CTCTTCGACTACCTGGTGAAGAAGGGGAGGCTGACGCCTAAGGAGGCTCGGAAGTTCTTCCGGCAGATCA
TCTCTGCGCTGGACTTCTGCCACAGCCACTCCATATGCCACAGGGATCTGAAACCTGAAAACCTCCTGCT
GGACGAGAAGAACAACATCCGCATCGCAGACTTTGGCATGGCGTCCCTGCAGGTTGGCGACAGCCTGTTG
GAGACCAGCTGTGGGTCCCCCCACTACGCCTGCCCCGAGGTGATCCGGGGGGAGAAGTATGACGGCCGGA
AGGCGGACGTGTGGAGCTGCGGCGTCATCCTGTTCGCCTTGCTGGTGGGGGCTCTGCCCTTCGACGATGA
CAACTTGCGACAGCTGCTGGAGAAGGTGAAGCGGGGCGTGTTCCACATGCCGCACTTTATCCCGCCCGAC
TGCCAGAGTCTGCTACGGGGCATGATCGAGGTGGACGCCGCACGCCGCCTCACGCTAGAGCACATTCAGA
AACACATATGGTATATAGGGGGCAAGAATGAGCCCGAACCAGAGCAGCCCATTCCTCGCAAGGTGCAGAT
CCGCTCGCTGCCCAGCCTGGAGGACATCGACCCCGACGTGCTGGACAGCATGCACTCACTGGGCTGCTTC
CGAGACCGCAACAAGCTGCTGCAGGACCTGCTGTCCGAGGAGGAGAACCAGGAGAAGATGATTTACTTCC
TCCTCCTGGACCGGAAAGAAAGGTACCCGAGCCAGGAGGATGAGGACCTGCCCCCCCGGAACGAGATAGA
CCCTCCCCGGAAGCGTGTGGACTCCCCGATGCTGAACCGGCACGGCAAGCGGCGGCCAGAACGCAAATCC
ATGGAGGTGCTCAGCGTGACGGACGGCGGCTCCCCGGTGCCTGCGCGGCGGGCCATTGAGATGGCCCAGC
ACGGCCAGAGGTCTCGGTCCATCAGCGGTGCCTCCTCAGGCCTTTCCACCAGCCCACTCAGCAGCCCCCG
GGTGACCCCTCACCCCTCACCAAGGGGCAGTCCCCTCCCCACCCCCAAGGGGACACCTGTCCACACGCCA
AAGGAGAGCCCGGCTGGCACGCCCAACCCCACGCCCCCGTCCAGCCCCAGCGTCGGAGGGGTGCCCTGGA
GGGCGCGGCTCAACTCCATCAAGAACAGCTTTCTGGGCTCACCCCGCTTCCACCGCCGGAAACTGCAAGT
TCCGACGCCGGAGGAGATGTCCAACCTGACACCAGAGTCGTCCCCAGAGCTGGCGAAGAAGTCCTGGTTT
GGGAACTTCATCAGCCTGGAGAAGGAGGAGCAGATCTTCGTGGTCATCAAAGACAAACCTCTGAGCTCCA
TCAAGGCTGACATCGTGCACGCCTTCCTGTCGATTCCCAGTCTCAGCCACAGCGTCATCTCCCAAACGAG
CTTCCGGGCCGAGTACAAGGCCACGGGGGGGCCAGCCGTGTTCCAGAAGCCGGTCAAGTTCCAGGTTGAT
ATCACCTACACGGAGGGTGGGGAGGCGCAGAAGGAGAACGGCATCTACTCCGTCACCTTCACCCTGCTCT
CAGGCCCCAGCCGTCGCTTCAAGAGGGTGGTGGAGACCATCCAGGCCCAGCTGCTGAGCACACACGACCC
GCCTGCGGCCCAGCACTTGTCAGACACCACTAACTGTATGGAAATGATGACGGGGCGGCTTTCCAAATGT
GGAATTATCCCGAAAAGTTCAGGCCTCATGGGCCCAGCTTTCTTGTACAAAGTGGGCGGCAAGCCCATCC
CCAACCCCCTGCTGGGCCTGGACAGCACCGCTAGCAAAGACAATACTGTGCCTCTGAAGCTGATCGCTCT
CCTGGCTAATGGCGAGTTCCATAGTGGCGAACAGCTGGGAGAAACCCTGGGCATGTCCAGGGCCGCTATC
AACAAGCACATTCAGACTCTGCGCGACTGGGGCGTGGACGTGTTCACCGTGCCCGGAAAGGGCTACTCTC
TGCCCGAGCCTATCCCGCTGCTGAACGCTAAACAGATTCTGGGACAGCTGGACGGCGGGAGCGTGGCAGT
CCTGCCTGTGGTCGACTCCACCAATCAGTACCTGCTGGATCGAATCGGCGAGCTGAAGAGTGGGGATGCT
TGCATTGCAGAATATCAGCAGGCAGGGAGAGGAAGCAGAGGGAGGAAATGGTTCTCTCCTTTTGGAGCTA
ACCTGTACCTGAGTATGTTTTGGCGCCTGAAGCGGGGACCAGCAGCAATCGGCCTGGGCCCGGTCATCGG
AATTGTCATGGCAGAAGCGCTGCGAAAGCTGGGAGCAGACAAGGTGCGAGTCAAATGGCCCAATGACCTG
TATCTGCAGGATAGAAAGCTGGCAGGCATCCTGGTGGAGCTGGCCGGAATAACAGGCGATGCTGCACAGA
TCGTCATTGGCGCCGGGATTAACGTGGCTATGAGGCGCGTGGAGGAAAGCGTGGTCAATCAGGGCTGGAT
CACACTGCAGGAAGCAGGGATTAACCTGGACAGGAATACTCTGGCCGCTACGCTGATCCGAGAGCTGCGG
GCAGCCCTGGAACTGTTCGAGCAGGAAGGCCTGGCTCCATATCTGCCACGGTGGGAGAAGCTGGATAACT
TCATCAATAGACCCGTGAAGCTGATCATTGGGGACAAAGAGATTTTCGGGATTAGCCGGGGGATTGATAA
ACAGGGAGCCCTGCTGCTGGAACAGGACGGAGTTATCAAACCCTGGATGGGCGGAGAAATCAGTCTGCGG
TCTGCCGAAAAGTAAGCCAACTTTATTATACATAGTTGATATCCAGCACAGTGGCGGCCGCTCGACAATC
AACCTCTGGATTACAAAATTTGTGAAAGATTGACTGGTATTCTTAACTATGTTGCTCCTTTTACGCTATG
TGGATACGCTGCTTTAATGCCTTTGTATCATGCTATTGCTTCCCGTATGGCTTTCATTTTCTCCTCCTTG
TATAAATCCTGGTTGCTGTCTCTTTATGAGGAGTTGTGGCCCGTTGTCAGGCAACGTGGCGTGGTGTGCA
CTGTGTTTGCTGACGCAACCCCCACTGGTTGGGGCATTGCCACCACCTGTCAGCTCCTTTCCGGGACTTT
CGCTTTCCCCCTCCCTATTGCCACGGCGGAACTCATCGCCGCCTGCCTTGCCCGCTGCTGGACAGGGGCT
CGGCTGTTGGGCACTGACAATTCCGTGGTGTTGTCGGGGAAGCTGACGTCCTTTCCATGGCTGCTCGCCT
GTGTTGCCACCTGGATTCTGCGCGGGACGTCCTTCTGCTACGTCCCTTCGGCCCTCAATCCAGCGGACCT
TCCTTCCCGCGGCCTGCTGCCGGCTCTGCGGCCTCTTCCGCGTCTTCGCCTTCGCCCTCAGACGAGTCGG
ATCTCCCTTTGGGCCGCCTCCCCGCCTGGAATTCTACCGGGTAGGGGAGGCGCTTTTCCCAAGGCAGTCT
GGAGCATGCGCTTTAGCAGCCCCGCTGGGCACTTGGCGCTACACAAGTGGCCTCTGGCCTCGCACACATT
CCACATCCACCGGTAGGCGCCAACCGGCTCCGTTCTTTGGTGGCCCCTTCGCGCCACCTTCTACTCCTCC
CCTAGTCAGGAAGTTCCCCCCCGCCCCGCAGCTCGCGTCGTGCAGGACGTGACAAATGGAAGTAGCACGT
CTCACTAGTCTCGTGCAGATGGACAGCACCGCTGAGCAATGGAAGCGGGTAGGCCTTTGGGGCAGCGGCC
AATAGCAGCTTTGCTCCTTCGCTTTCTGGGCTCAGAGGCTGGGAAGGGGTGGGTCCGGGGGCGGGCTCAG
GGGCGGGCTCAGGGGCGGGGCGGGCGCCCGAAGGTCCTCCGGAGGCCCGGCATTCTGCACGCTTCAAAAG
CGCACGTCTGCCGCGCTGTTCTCCTCTTCCTCATCTCCGGGCCTTTCGACCTGCAGCCCAAGCTTACCAT
GACCGAGTACAAGCCCACGGTGCGCCTCGCCACCCGCGACGACGTCCCCAGGGCCGTACGCACCCTCGCC
GCCGCGTTCGCCGACTACCCCGCCACGCGCCACACCGTCGATCCGGACCGCCACATCGAGCGGGTCACCG
AGCTGCAAGAACTCTTCCTCACGCGCGTCGGGCTCGACATCGGCAAGGTGTGGGTCGCGGACGACGGCGC
CGCGGTGGCGGTCTGGACCACGCCGGAGAGCGTCGAAGCGGGGGCGGTGTTCGCCGAGATCGGCCCGCGC
ATGGCCGAGTTGAGCGGTTCCCGGCTGGCCGCGCAGCAACAGATGGAAGGCCTCCTGGCGCCGCACCGGC
CCAAGGAGCCCGCGTGGTTCCTGGCCACCGTCGGCGTCTCGCCCGACCACCAGGGCAAGGGTCTGGGCAG
CGCCGTCGTGCTCCCCGGAGTGGAGGCGGCCGAGCGCGCCGGGGTGCCCGCCTTCCTGGAGACCTCCGCG
CCCCGCAACCTCCCCTTCTACGAGCGGCTCGGCTTCACCGTCACCGCCGACGTCGAGGTGCCCGAAGGAC
CGCGCACCTGGTGCATGACCCGCAAGCCCGGTGCCTGACGCCCGCCCCACGACCCGCAGCGCCCGACCGA
AAGGAGCGCACGACCCCATGCATCTCGAGGGCCCGGTACCTTTAAGACCAATGACTTACAAGGCAGCTGT
AGATCTTAGCCACTTTTTAAAAGAAAAGGGGGGACTGGAAGGGCTAGCTCACTCCCAACGAAGACAAGAT
CTGCTTTTTGCTTGTACTGGGTCTCTCTGGTTAGACCAGATCTGAGCCTGGGAGCTCTCTGGCTAACTAG
GGAACCCACTGCTTAAGCCTCAATAAAGCTTGCCTTGAGTGCTTCAAGTAGTGTGTGCCCGTCTGTTGTG
TGACTCTGGTAACTAGAGATCCCTCAGACCCTTTTAGTCAGTGTGGAAAATCTCTAGCAGTAGTAGTTCA
TGTCATCTTATTATTCAGTATTTATAACTTGCAAAGAAATGAATATCAGAGAGTGAGAGGAACTTGTTTA
TTGCAGCTTATAATGGTTACAAATAAAGCAATAGCATCACAAATTTCACAAATAAAGCATTTTTTTCACT
GCATTCTAGTTGTGGTTTGTCCAAACTCATCAATGTATCTTATCATGTCTGGCTCTAGCTATCCCGCCCC
TAACTCCGCCCATCCCGCCCCTAACTCCGCCCAGTTCCGCCCATTCTCCGCCCCATGGCTGACTAATTTT
TTTTATTTATGCAGAGGCCGAGGCCGCCTCGGCCTCTGAGCTATTCCAGAAGTAGTGAGGAGGCTTTTTT
GGAGGCCTAGGGACGTACCCAATTCGCCCTATAGTGAGTCGTATTACGCGCGCTCACTGGCCGTCGTTTT
ACAACGTCGTGACTGGGAAAACCCTGGCGTTACCCAACTTAATCGCCTTGCAGCACATCCCCCTTTCGCC
AGCTGGCGTAATAGCGAAGAGGCCCGCACCGATCGCCCTTCCCAACAGTTGCGCAGCCTGAATGGCGAAT
GGG
[124 nt withheld, positions 9174-9297]
C
[91 nt withheld, positions 9299-9389]
A
[49 nt withheld, positions 9391-9439]
CCTTTGACGTTGGAGTCCACGTTCTTT
[37 nt withheld, positions 9467-9503]
ACCCTATCTCGGTCTATTCTTTTGATTTATAAGGGATTTTGCCGATTTCGGCCTATTGGTTAAAAAATGA
GCTGATTTAACAAAAATTTAACGCGAATTTTAACAAAATATTAACGCTTACAATTTAGGTGGCACTTTTC
GGGGAAATGTGCGCGGAACCCCTATTTGTTTATTTTTCTAAATACATTCAAATATGTATCCGCTCATGAG
ACAATAACCCTGATAAATGCTTCAATAATATTGAAAAAGGAAGAGTATGAGTATTCAACATTTCCGTGTC
GCCCTTATTCCCTTTTTTGCGGCATTTTGCCTTCCTGTTTTTGCTCACCCAGAAACGCTGGTGAAAGTAA
AAGATGCTGAAGATCAGTTGGGTGCACGAGTGGGTTACATCGAACTGGATCTCAACAGCGGTAAGATCCT
TGAGAGTTTTCGCCCCGAAGAACGTTTTCCAATGATGAGCACTTTTAAAGTTCTGCTATGTGGCGCGGTA
TTATCCCGTATTGACGCCGGGCAAGAGCAACTCGGTCGCCGCATACACTATTCTCAGAATGACTTGGTTG
AGTACTCACCAGTCACAGAAAAGCATCTTACGGATGGCATGACAGTAAGAGAATTATGCAGTGCTGCCAT
AACCATGAGTGATAACACTGCGGCCAACTTACTTCTGACAACGATCGGAGGACCGAAGGAGCTAACCGCT
TTTTTGCACAACATGGGGGATCATGTAACTCGCCTTGATCGTTGGGAACCGGAGCTGAATGAAGCCATAC
CAAACGACGAGCGTGACACCACGATGCCTGTAGCAATGGCAACAACGTTGCGCAAACTATTAACTGGCGA
ACTACTTACTCTAGCTTCCCGGCAACAATTAATAGACTGGATGGAGGCGGATAAAGTTGCAGGACCACTT
CTGCGCTCGGCCCTTCCGGCTGGCTGGTTTATTGCTGATAAATCTGGAGCCGGTGAGCGTGGGTCTCGCG
GTATCATTGCAGCACTGGGGCCAGATGGTAAGCCCTCCCGTATCGTAGTTATCTACACGACGGGGAGTCA
GGCAACTATGGATGAACGAAATAGACAGATCGCTGAGATAGGTGCCTCACTGATTAAGCATTGGTAACTG
TCAGACCAAGTTTACTCATATATACTTTAGATTGATTTAAAACTTCATTTTTAATTTAAAAGGATCTAGG
TGAAGATCCTTTTTGATAATCTCATGACCAAAATCCCTTAACGTGAGTTTTCGTTCCACTGAGCGTCAGA
CCCCGTAGAAAAGATCAAAGGATCTTCTTGAGATCCTTTTTTTCTGCGCGTAATCTGCTGCTTGCAAACA
AAAAAACCACCGCTACCAGCGGTGGTTTGTTTGCCGGATCAAGAGCTACCAACTCTTTTTCCGAAGGTAA
CTGGCTTCAGCAGAGCGCAGATACCAAATACTGTTCTTCTAGTGTAGCCGTAGTTAGGCCACCACTTCAA
GAACTCTGTAGCACCGCCTACATACCTCGCTCTGCTAATCCTGTTACCAGTGGCTGCTGCCAGTGGCGAT
AAGTCGTGTCTTACCGGGTTGGACTCAAGACGATAGTTACCGGATAAGGCGCAGCGGTCGGGCTGAACGG
GGGGTTCGTGCACACAGCCCAGCTTGGAGCGAACGACCTACACCGAACTGAGATACCTACAGCGTGAGCT
ATGAGAAAGCGCCACGCTTCCCGAAGGGAGAAAGGCGGACAGGTATCCGGTAAGCGGCAGGGTCGGAACA
GGAGAGCGCACGAGGGAGCTTCCAGGGGGAAACGCCTGGTATCTTTATAGTCCTGTCGGGTTTCGCCACC
TCTGACTTGAGCGTCGATTTTTGTGATGCTCGTCAGGGGGGCGGAGCCTATGGAAAAACGCCAGCAACGC
GGCCTTTTTACGGTTCCTGGCCTTTTGCTGGCCTTTTGCTCACATGTTCTTTCCTGCGTTATCCCCTGAT
TCTGTGGATAACCGTATTACCGCCTTTGAGTGAGCTGATACCGCTCGCCGCAGCCGAACGACCGAGCGCA
GCGAGTCAGTGAGCGAGGAAGCGGAAGAGCGCCCAATACGCAAACCGCCTCTCCCCGCGCGTTGGCCGAT
TCATTAATGCAGCTGGCACGACAGGTTTCCCGACTGGAAAGCGGGCAGTGAGCGCAACGCAAT
Features (pLannotate 1.2.2; 31 found; start..end, strand, type, name):
      1..22      +  protein_bind   CAP binding site: CAP binding activates transcription in the presence of cAMP. E. coli catabolite activator protein
     37..67      +  promoter       lac promoter: promoter for the E. coli lac operon
     71..93      +  protein_bind   lac operator (fragment): The lac repressor binds to the lac operator to inhibit transcription in E. coli. This inhibition can be relieved by adding lactose or isopropyl-β-D-thiogalactopyranoside (IPTG). lac repressor encoded by lacI
    136..154     +  promoter       T3 promoter: promoter for bacteriophage T3 RNA polymerase
    182..408     +  promoter       RSV promoter: Rous sarcoma virus enhancer/promoter
    409..589     +  LTR            5' LTR (truncated): truncated 5' long terminal repeat (LTR) from HIV-1
    636..761     +  misc_feature   HIV-1 Ψ: packaging signal of human immunodeficiency virus type 1
    745..1108    +  CDS            HIV-1 gag (fragment): gag protein from human immunodeficiency virus 1; gag
   1254..1487    +  misc_feature   RRE: The Rev response element (RRE) of HIV-1 allows for Rev-dependent mRNA export from the nucleus to the cytoplasm.
   1864..1964    +  CDS            Rev (fragment): human immunodeficiency virus 1 (HIV-1) Rev protein; rev; enhances nuclear export of unspliced and incompletely spliced viral mRNAs
   1983..2099    +  misc_feature   cPPT/CTS: central polypurine tract and central termination sequence of HIV-1
   2131..2151    +  protein_bind   attB4: mutant version of attB; core recombination site for the Gateway® BP reaction BP Clonase™
   2151..3362    +  promoter       UbC promoter: human ubiquitin C promoter
   3364..3384    +  protein_bind   attL1 (fragment): mutant version of attL; recombination site for the Gateway® LR reaction LR Clonase™
   3405..5393    +  CDS            BRSK2 (fragment): BRSK2_HUMAN - Also known as C11orf7, PEN11B, SADA, STK29. Experimental evidence at protein level: Swiss-Prot protein existence level 1. Serine/threonine-protein kinase that plays a key role in polarization of neurons and axonogenesis, cell cycle progress and insulin secretion. Phosphorylates CDK16, CDC25C, MAPT/TAU, PAK1 and WEE1. Following phosphorylation and activation by STK11/LKB1, acts as a key regulator of polarization of cortical neurons, probably by mediating phosphorylation of microtubule-associated proteins such as MAPT/TAU at 'Thr-529' and 'Ser-579'. Also regulates neuron polarizati
   5425..5445    -  protein_bind   attB2: mutant version of attB; core recombination site for the Gateway® BP reaction BP Clonase™
   5496..6452    +  CDS            TurboID: mutant of the E. coli biotin ligase BioID engineered for improved catalytic efficiency (Branon et al., 2018)
   6507..7095    +  misc_feature   WPRE: woodchuck hepatitis virus posttranscriptional regulatory element
   7109..7608    +  promoter       PGK promoter: mouse phosphoglycerate kinase 1 promoter
   7629..8228    +  CDS            PuroR: puromycin N-acetyltransferase; pac from Streptomyces alboniger; confers resistance to puromycin
   8296..8433    +  CDS            nef (fragment): NEF_HV1LA - Experimental evidence at protein level: Swiss-Prot protein existence level 1. Extracellular Nef protein targets CD4(+) T-lymphocytes for apoptosis by interacting with CXCR4 surface receptors. From Human immunodeficiency virus type 1 group M subtype B (isolate Lai) (HIV-1).
   8419..8599    +  LTR            5' LTR (truncated): truncated 5' long terminal repeat (LTR) from HIV-1
   8671..8792    +  polyA_signal   SV40 poly(A) signal: SV40 polyadenylation signal
   8832..8967    +  rep_origin     SV40 ori: SV40 origin of replication
   8988..9006    -  promoter       T7 promoter: promoter for bacteriophage T7 RNA polymerase
   9014..9169    +  CDS            lacZα (fragment): LacZα fragment of β-galactosidase; lacZ fragment
   9174..9602    +  rep_origin     f1 ori (sequence partly withheld): f1 bacteriophage origin of replication; arrow indicates direction of (+) strand synthesis
   9655..9759    +  promoter       AmpR promoter: bla
   9760..10620   +  CDS            AmpR: β-lactamase; bla; confers resistance to ampicillin, carbenicillin, and related antibiotics
  10791..11379   +  rep_origin     ori: high-copy-number ColE1/pMB1/pBR322/pUC origin of replication
  11562..11654   +  CDS            lacI (fragment): lac repressor; lacI; The lac repressor binds to the lac operator to inhibit transcription in E. coli. This inhibition can be relieved by adding lactose or isopropyl-β-D-thiogalactopyranoside (IPTG).
