[The description below was written by a language model from this plasmid's Addgene catalogue record and pLannotate feature annotations shown in this document.]
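Description:
p667-UBC-BRSK2-V5-TurboID_IDG-K is a lentiviral mammalian expression plasmid built on the pDest667 Gateway destination backbone; the sequenced record is about 11.7 kb. It is an HIV-1-derived transfer vector. An RSV promoter drives a truncated 5' LTR, followed by the Ψ packaging signal with a gag fragment, the Rev response element for Rev-dependent export of the genomic RNA, and the cPPT/CTS. A second truncated LTR lies downstream with an SV40 poly(A) signal and SV40 origin. In bacteria it is maintained through a ColE1/pUC-type origin with ampicillin resistance, and an f1 origin is also present. The catalogue lists the plasmid as low copy even though the origin is annotated as a high-copy type.

The payload was assembled by multisite Gateway recombination, and the remaining att sites mark the junctions between modules. The human ubiquitin C promoter drives the open reading frame of human BRSK2, a serine/threonine kinase involved in neuronal polarization, fused at its C-terminus to V5-TurboID. The V5 epitope is listed in the catalogue but is not annotated separately in the feature table; a short unannotated gap sits between attB2 and TurboID. TurboID is an engineered E. coli biotin ligase that biotinylates proteins near the fusion. A WPRE follows the fusion to enhance transcript expression, and a separate mouse PGK promoter–puromycin resistance cassette allows selection of transduced cells.

The plasmid was made within the Illuminating the Druggable Genome program's effort on understudied kinases. It is intended for stable expression of tagged BRSK2 in mammalian cells to map its protein-proximity network by proximity-dependent biotinylation proteomics.
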