Addgene plasmid #135253: p667-UBC-BRSK2-V5-TurboID_IDG-K
Purpose: Gateway destination clone of BRSK2 (human) tagged with C-terminal V5-TurboID for generating protein-proximity networks using proximity-dependent biotinylation proteomics
Depositing lab: Ben Major. Depositing organization: University of North Carolina at Chapel Hill.
Backbone
  Vector backbone: pDest667
  Backbone manufacturer: PEL
  Backbone size w/o insert (bp): 9014
  Vector type: Mammalian Expression, Lentiviral ; Gateway Destination
  Selectable markers: Puromycin
Growth in bacteria
  Bacterial resistance: Ampicillin, 100 μg/mL
  Growth temperature: 30°C
  Growth strain: NEB Stable
  Copy number: Low Copy
Gene/Insert
  Gene/Insert name: BRSK2-V5-TurboID (alt name: BRSK2)
  Species: H. sapiens (human)
  Entrez Gene: BRSK2 (a.k.a. C11orf7, PEN11B, SAD1, SADA, STK29)
  Promoter: Ubiquitin
  Tag / fusion protein: V5-TurboID (C terminal on insert)
  Cloning method: Gateway Cloning
  Sequencing primers: 5′ GCCCGAAGGAATAGAAGAAGAA; 3′ CATAGCGTAAAAGGAGCAACA
Terms and licenses: Academic/Nonprofit Terms; Industry Terms: Not Available to Industry
Depositor comments: These plasmids were generated as part of the Illuminating the Druggable Genome (IDG) program sponsored by the NIH Common Fund. The goal of this program is to identify, gather, and distribute information and resources for proteins that currently are not well-studied yet belong to commonly drug-targeted protein families: protein kinases, non-olfactory G-protein coupled receptors (GPCRs), and ion channels. The IDG program is designed to develop fundamental research tools for understudied proteins, elucidate their function, and disseminate the IDG-related resources and data to the greater scientific community. These lentiviral gateway destination plasmids were generated, as part of the Kinase-Data and Resource Generating Center (DRGC), using the single fragment or multisite gateway cloning technology. They were used for generating proteomics-based protein-interaction and protein-proximity networks that can be accessed through the kinase-DRGC website https://darkkinome.org/. Each plasmid has either an N- or C-terminal fusion protein (Flag/ V5/V5-miniTurbo/V5-TurboID/miniTurbo-V5/TurboID-V5) tagged understudied kinase driven under either a CMV or Ubiquitin (UBC) promoter. All inserts in the pENTR plasmids used to generate the deposited destination plasmids were end-sequenced and insert size validated prior to multi-site gateway cloning. The combined insert size of the single fragment or three fragment destination plasmids were confirmed by restriction digestion (BsrGI, and EcoRV for pDest667; BsrGI, EcoRV, and BstZ17I for pDest663; and BsrGI for pHAGE) and all plasmids were partially sequenced to ensure in-frame ORFs and fusion tags.
How to cite: p667-UBC-BRSK2-V5-TurboID_IDG-K was a gift from Ben Major (Addgene plasmid # 135253 ; http://n2t.net/addgene:135253 ; RRID:Addgene_135253)
