>Addgene plasmid #135253 | p667-UBC-BRSK2-V5-TurboID_IDG-K | depositor partial sequence | sequence record 260310 | DK30: TGAAGCTCCGGTTTTGAACT
GGNCTACTGCGAGTGTGTTTTGTGAGTTTTTTAGGCACCTTTTGAAATGTAATCATTTGGGTCAATATGT
AATTTTCAGTGTTAGACTAGTAAATTGTCCGCTAAATTCTGGCCGTTTTTGGCTTTTTTGTTAGACGCAA
CTTTGTACAAAAAAGCAGAAGGGCCGTCAAGGCCCACCATGACATCGACGGGGAAGGACGGCGGCGCGCA
GCACGCGCAGTATGTTGGGCCCTACCGGCTGGAGAAGACGCTGGGCAAGGGGCAGACAGGTCTGGTGAAG
CTGGGGGTTCACTGCGTCACCTGCCAGAAGGTGGCCATCAAGATCGTCAACCGTGAGAAGCTCAGCGAGT
CGGTGCTGATGAAGGTGGAGCGGGAGATCGCGATCCTGAAGCTCATTGAGCACCCCCACGTCCTAAAGCT
GCACGACGTTTATGAAAACAAAAAATATTTGTACCTGGTGCTAGAACACGTGTCAGGTGGTGAGCTCTTC
GACTACCTGGTGAAGAAGGGGAGGCTGACGCCTAAGGAGGCTCGGAAGTTCTTCCGGCAGATCATCTCTG
CGCTGGACTTCTGCCACAGCCACTCCATATGCCACAGGGATCTGAAACCTGAAAACCTCCTGCTGGACGA
GAAGAACAACATCCGCATCGCAGACTTTGGCATGGCGTCCCTGCAGGTTGGCGACAGCCTGTTGGAGACC
AGCTGTGGGTCCCCCCACTACGCCTGCCCCGAGGTGATCCGGGGGGAGAAGTATGACGGCCGGAAGGCGG
ACGTGTGGAGCTGCGGCGTCATCCTGTTCGCCTTGCTGGTGGGGGCTCTGCCCTTCGACGATGACAACTT
GCGACAGCTGCTGGAGAAAGGTGAAGCGGGGCGTGTTCCACATGCCGCACTTTATCCCGCCCGACTGCCA
GAGTCTGCTACGGGGCATGATCGAGTGGACGCCGCACGCCGCCTCACGCTAGAGCACATTCAGAAACACA
TATGGTATATAGGGGGCAAGAATGAGCCCGAACCAGAGCAGCCCATTCTCGCAAGGTGCAGATCCGCTCG
CTGCCAGCCTGAGACATCGACCCGACGTGCTGACAGCATGCACTCACTGGCTGCTTCCGAGACGCACAGC
TGCTGCAGACTGCTGTTCGGAGAGGGAAACAGAAAGATGATTACTCCTCCTCTGACCGGAAGAAGTACCG
GAGCCAGGAGGAATTGAGGA
