>Addgene plasmid #135253 | p667-UBC-BRSK2-V5-TurboID_IDG-K | depositor partial sequence | sequence record 260311 | DK40: CATTTCCTCCCTCTGCTTCC
GGGGCGCCTTATTCTGCATGCAAGCATCCCCACTCTTCAGCTCGCCGATTCGATCCAGCAGGTACTGATT
GGTGGAGTCGACCACAGGCAGGACTGCCACGCTCCCGCCGTCCAGCTGTCCCAGAATCTGTTTAGCGTTC
AGCAGCGGGATAGGCTCGGGCAGAGAGTAGCCCTTTCCGGGCACGGTGAACACGTCCACGCCCCAGTCGC
GCAGAGTCTGAATGTGCTTGTTGATAGCGGCCCTGGACATGCCCAGGGTTTCTCCCAGCTGTTCGCCACT
ATGGAACTCGCCATTAGCCAGGAGAGCGATCAGCTTCAGAGGCACAGTATTGTCTTTGCTAGCGGTGCTG
TCCAGGCCCAGCAGGGGGTTGGGGATGGGCTTGCCGCCCACTTTGTACAAGAAAGCTGGGCCCATGAGGC
CTGAACTTTTCGGGATAATTCCACATTTGGAAAGCCGCCCCGTCATCATTTCCATACAGTTAGTGGTGTC
TGACAAGTGCTGGGCCGCAGGCGGGTCGTGTGTGCTCAGCAGCTGGGCCTGGATGGTCTCCACCACCCTC
TTGAAGCGACGGCTGGGGCCTGAGAGCAGGGTGAAGGTGACGGAGTAGATGCCGTTCTCCTTCTGCGCCT
CCCCACCCTCCGTGTAGGTGATATCAACCTGGAACTTGACCGGCTTCTGGAACACGGCTGGCCCCCCCGT
GGCCTTGTACTCGGCCCGGAAGCTCGTTTGGGAGATGACGCTGTGGCTGAGACTGGGAATCGACAGGAAG
GCGTGCACGATGTCAGCCTTGATGGAGCTCAGAGGTTTGTCTTTGATGACCACGAGATCTGCTCCTCCTT
CTCCAGGCTGATGAGTTCCCAAACCAGGACTTCTCGCCAGCTCTGGGGACGACTCTGGGTGTCAAGTTGG
ACATCTCCTCCGGCGTCGGAACTTGCAGTTTCCGGCGGTGGAACCGGGGTGAGCCCA
